Addgene plasmid #214882: pSLQ7578 pHR (hU6-crPROX-EFS-PuroR-WPRE)
Purpose: Lentiviral vector encoding RfxCas13d targeting PROX guide array
Depositing lab: Stanley Qi. Depositing organization: Stanford University. Publication: A versatile CRISPR-Cas13d platform for multiplexed transcriptomic regulation and metabolic engineering in primary human T cells. Tieu V, Sotillo E, Bjelajac JR, Chen C, Malipatlolla M, Guerrero JA, Xu P, Quinn PJ, Fisher C, Klysz D, Mackall CL, Qi LS. Cell. 2024 Feb 29;187(5):1278-1295.e20. doi: 10.1016/j.cell.2024.01.035. Epub 2024 Feb 21. PubMed 38387457.
Backbone
  Vector backbone: pHR
  Vector type: Mammalian Expression, Lentiviral, CRISPR
  Selectable markers: Puromycin
Growth in bacteria
  Bacterial resistance: Ampicillin, 100 μg/mL
  Growth temperature: 37°C
  Growth strain: NEB Stable
  Copy number: High Copy
Gene/Insert
  Gene/Insert name: hU6-crPROX-EFS-PuroR-WPRE
  gRNA/shRNA sequence: aacccctaccaactggtcggggtttgaaacacaccagaatgttggcagcccgacaagtaaacccctaccaactggtcggggtttgaaacgcggaccagttcatgcaggccggcaagtaaacccctaccaactggtcggggtttgaaactgagccaaagttgccgcagccaacaagtaaacccctaccaactggtcggggtttgaaacgtaggggctctcatacacgctcg
  Species: Synthetic
  Promoter: hU6
  Cloning method: Gibson Cloning
Terms and licenses: Academic/Nonprofit Terms; Industry Terms: Not Available to Industry
Depositor comments: RfxCas13d guide array targeting LCK x2, ZAP70 x2
How to cite: pSLQ7578 pHR (hU6-crPROX-EFS-PuroR-WPRE) was a gift from Stanley Qi (Addgene plasmid # 214882 ; http://n2t.net/addgene:214882 ; RRID:Addgene_214882)
