[The description below was written by a language model from this plasmid's Addgene catalogue record and pLannotate feature annotations shown in this document.]
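Description:
pSLQ7578 pHR (hU6-crPROX-EFS-PuroR-WPRE) is a self-inactivating HIV-1-based lentiviral transfer plasmid on the pHR backbone, about 8.9 kb, that delivers a multiplexed RfxCas13d guide RNA array to mammalian cells. It is propagated in E. coli through a high-copy ColE1/pUC-type origin with ampicillin resistance. The backbone also carries an f1 origin and, outside the viral genome, an SV40/EM7-driven bleomycin/Zeocin resistance cassette. Viral genomic RNA is transcribed from a CMV enhancer/promoter fused to a truncated 5' LTR. The packaged region contains the Ψ packaging signal with adjoining gag sequence, the RRE for Rev-dependent nuclear export, the cPPT/CTS, and a ΔU3 3' LTR followed by a bGH polyadenylation signal.

The payload has two transcription units. A human U6 (RNA polymerase III) promoter drives the "crPROX" array, in which four spacers are each preceded by an RfxCas13d direct repeat: one annotated as the 30-base processed form and three as 36-base pre-gRNA repeats. Cas13d processes its own pre-crRNA, so a single transcript yields four mature guides. According to the depositor comments, two target LCK and two target ZAP70, both of which encode proximal T cell receptor signalling kinases. Downstream, the EF-1α core (EFS) promoter expresses puromycin N-acetyltransferase for selection of transduced cells, and a WPRE enhances transcript expression.

Although the stated purpose mentions RfxCas13d, the feature table shows no Cas13d coding sequence, so the nuclease must be supplied separately. The associated work concerns Cas13d-based multiplexed transcript knockdown in primary human T cells, consistent with use of this vector for combined LCK and ZAP70 silencing.
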