Features (pLannotate 1.2.2; 35 found; start..end, strand, type, name):
     18..118     +  CDS            Rev (fragment): human immunodeficiency virus 1 (HIV-1) Rev protein; rev; enhances nuclear export of unspliced and incompletely spliced viral mRNAs
    168..285     +  misc_feature   cPPT/CTS: central polypurine tract and central termination sequence of HIV-1
    336..576     +  promoter       U6 promoter: RNA polymerase III promoter for human U6 snRNA
    586..615     +  misc_RNA       RfxCas13d DR30: 5' processed 30-base direct repeat for an RfxCas13d gRNA (Konermann et al., 2018)
    639..674     +  misc_RNA       RfxCas13d DR36: 36-base direct repeat for an RfxCas13d pre-gRNA (Konermann et al., 2018)
    698..733     +  misc_RNA       RfxCas13d DR36: 36-base direct repeat for an RfxCas13d pre-gRNA (Konermann et al., 2018)
    757..792     +  misc_RNA       RfxCas13d DR36: 36-base direct repeat for an RfxCas13d pre-gRNA (Konermann et al., 2018)
    834..852     +  CDS            small t antigen (fragment): SV40 (simian virus 40) small t antigen
    878..1089    +  promoter       EF-1α core promoter: core promoter for human elongation factor EF-1α
   1105..1704    +  CDS            PuroR (fragment): puromycin N-acetyltransferase; pac from Streptomyces; confers resistance to puromycin
   1720..2308    +  misc_feature   WPRE: woodchuck hepatitis virus posttranscriptional regulatory element
   2359..2378    +  misc_feature   cPPT/CTS (fragment): central polypurine tract and central termination sequence of HIV-1
   2380..2613    +  LTR            3' LTR (ΔU3): self-inactivating 3' long terminal repeat (LTR) from HIV-1
   2645..2869    +  polyA_signal   bGH poly(A) signal: bovine growth hormone polyadenylation signal
   2873..2894    +  promoter       SV40 promoter (fragment): SV40 enhancer and early promoter
   2915..3343    +  rep_origin     f1 ori (sequence partly withheld): f1 bacteriophage origin of replication; arrow indicates direction of (+) strand synthesis
   3357..3686    +  promoter       SV40 promoter: SV40 enhancer and early promoter
   3734..3781    +  promoter       EM7 promoter: synthetic bacterial promoter&nbsp
   3800..4174    +  CDS            BleoR: antibiotic-binding protein; Sh ble from Streptoalloteichus hindustanus; confers resistance to bleomycin, phleomycin, and Zeocin™
   4184..4309    +  CDS            ble (fragment): BLE_KLEPN - Experimental evidence at protein level: Swiss-Prot protein existence level 1. Binding protein with a strong affinity to the bleomycin family of antibiotics. Binds to CL990; an antimitotic-antibiotic compound. From Klebsiella pneumoniae.
   4304..4425    +  polyA_signal   SV40 poly(A) signal: SV40 polyadenylation signal
   4498..4514    -  protein_bind   lac operator: The lac repressor binds to the lac operator to inhibit transcription in E. coli. This inhibition can be relieved by adding lactose or isopropyl-β-D-thiogalactopyranoside (IPTG). lac repressor encoded by lacI
   4522..4552    -  promoter       lac promoter: promoter for the E. coli lac operon
   4567..4588    -  protein_bind   CAP binding site: CAP binding activates transcription in the presence of cAMP. E. coli catabolite activator protein
   4601..4693    -  CDS            lacI (fragment): lac repressor; lacI; The lac repressor binds to the lac operator to inhibit transcription in E. coli. This inhibition can be relieved by adding lactose or isopropyl-β-D-thiogalactopyranoside (IPTG).
   4876..5464    -  rep_origin     ori: high-copy-number ColE1/pMB1/pBR322/pUC origin of replication
   5635..6495    -  CDS            AmpR: β-lactamase; bla; confers resistance to ampicillin, carbenicillin, and related antibiotics
   6496..6600    -  promoter       AmpR promoter: bla
   6659..6711    -  misc_feature   bom (fragment): basis of mobility region from pBR322
   6866..7245    +  enhancer       CMV enhancer: human cytomegalovirus immediate early enhancer
   7246..7445    +  promoter       CMV promoter: human cytomegalovirus (CMV) immediate early promoter
   7463..7643    +  LTR            5' LTR (truncated): truncated 5' long terminal repeat (LTR) from HIV-1
   7690..7815    +  misc_feature   HIV-1 Ψ: packaging signal of human immunodeficiency virus type 1
   7799..8162    +  CDS            HIV-1 gag (fragment): gag protein from human immunodeficiency virus 1; gag
   8308..8541    +  misc_feature   RRE: The Rev response element (RRE) of HIV-1 allows for Rev-dependent mRNA export from the nucleus to the cytoplasm.
>Addgene plasmid #214882 | pSLQ7578 pHR (hU6-crPROX-EFS-PuroR-WPRE) | addgene full sequence | sequence record 429081 | Addgene NGS Result
CACCATTATCGTTTCAGACCCACCTCCCAACCCCGAGGGGACCCGACAGGCCCGAAGGAATAGAAGAAGA
AGGTGGAGAGAGAGACAGAGACAGATCCATTCGATTAGTGAACGGATCGGCACTGCGTGCGCCAATTCTG
CAGACAAATGGCAGTATTCATCCACAATTTTAAAAGAAAAGGGGGGATTGGGGGGTACAGTGCAGGGGAA
AGAATAGTAGACATAATAGCAACAGACATACAAACTAAAGAATTACAAAAACAAATTACAAAAATTCAAA
ATTTTCGGGTTTATTACAGGGACAGCAGAGATCCAGTTTGGTTAATTAAGGTACCGAGGGCCTATTTCCC
ATGATTCCTTCATATTTGCATATACGATACAAGGCTGTTAGAGAGATAATTGGAATTAATTTGACTGTAA
ACACAAAGATATTAGTACAAAATACGTGACGTAGAAAGTAATAATTTCTTGGGTAGTTTGCAGTTTTAAA
ATTATGTTTTAAAATGGACTATCATATGCTTACCGTAACTTGAAAGTATTTCGATTTCTTGGCTTTATAT
ATCTTGTGGAAAGGACGAAACACCGAACCCCTACCAACTGGTCGGGGTTTGAAACACACCAGAATGTTGG
CAGCCCGACAAGTAAACCCCTACCAACTGGTCGGGGTTTGAAACGCGGACCAGTTCATGCAGGCCGGCAA
GTAAACCCCTACCAACTGGTCGGGGTTTGAAACTGAGCCAAAGTTGCCGCAGCCAACAAGTAAACCCCTA
CCAACTGGTCGGGGTTTGAAACGTAGGGGCTCTCATACACGCTCGTTTTTTTGAATTCGCTAGCTAGGTC
TTGAAAGGAGTGGGAATTGGCTCCGGTGCCCGTCAGTGGGCAGAGCGCACATCGCCCACAGTCCCCGAGA
AGTTGGGGGGAGGGGTCGGCAATTGATCCGGTGCCTAGAGAAGGTGGCGCGGGGTAAACTGGGAAAGTGA
TGTCGTGTACTGGCTCCGCCTTTTTCCCGAGGGTGGGGGAGAACCGTATATAAGTGCAGTAGTCGCCGTG
AACGTTCTTTTTCGCAACGGGTTTGCCGCCAGAACACAGGACCGGTTCTAGAGCATGACCGAGTACAAGC
CCACGGTGCGCCTCGCCACCCGCGACGACGTCCCCAGGGCCGTACGCACCCTCGCCGCCGCGTTCGCCGA
CTACCCCGCCACGCGCCACACCGTCGATCCGGACCGCCACATCGAGCGGGTCACCGAGCTGCAAGAACTC
TTCCTCACGCGCGTCGGGCTCGACATCGGCAAGGTGTGGGTCGCGGACGACGGCGCCGCGGTGGCGGTCT
GGACCACGCCGGAGAGCGTCGAAGCGGGGGCGGTGTTCGCCGAGATCGGCCCGCGCATGGCCGAGTTGAG
CGGTTCCCGGCTGGCCGCGCAGCAACAGATGGAAGGCCTCCTGGCGCCGCACCGGCCCAAGGAGCCCGCG
TGGTTCCTGGCCACCGTCGGAGTCTCGCCCGACCACCAGGGCAAGGGTCTGGGCAGCGCCGTCGTGCTCC
CCGGAGTGGAGGCGGCCGAGCGCGCCGGGGTGCCCGCCTTCCTGGAGACCTCCGCGCCCCGCAACCTCCC
CTTCTACGAGCGGCTCGGCTTCACCGTCACCGCCGACGTCGAGGTGCCCGAAGGACCGCGCACCTGGTGC
ATGACCCGCAAGCCCGGTGCCTGAACGCGTTAAGTCGACAATCAACCTCTGGATTACAAAATTTGTGAAA
GATTGACTGGTATTCTTAACTATGTTGCTCCTTTTACGCTATGTGGATACGCTGCTTTAATGCCTTTGTA
TCATGCTATTGCTTCCCGTATGGCTTTCATTTTCTCCTCCTTGTATAAATCCTGGTTGCTGTCTCTTTAT
GAGGAGTTGTGGCCCGTTGTCAGGCAACGTGGCGTGGTGTGCACTGTGTTTGCTGACGCAACCCCCACTG
GTTGGGGCATTGCCACCACCTGTCAGCTCCTTTCCGGGACTTTCGCTTTCCCCCTCCCTATTGCCACGGC
GGAACTCATCGCCGCCTGCCTTGCCCGCTGCTGGACAGGGGCTCGGCTGTTGGGCACTGACAATTCCGTG
GTGTTGTCGGGGAAATCATCGTCCTTTCCTTGGCTGCTCGCCTGTGTTGCCACCTGGATTCTGCGCGGGA
CGTCCTTCTGCTACGTCCCTTCGGCCCTCAATCCAGCGGACCTTCCTTCCCGCGGCCTGCTGCCGGCTCT
GCGGCCTCTTCCGCGTCTTCGCCTTCGCCCTCAGACGAGTCGGATCTCCCTTTGGGCCGCCTCCCCGCGT
CGACTTTAAGACCAATGACTTACAAGGCAGCTGTAGATCTTAGCCACTTTTTAAAAGAAAAGGGGGGACT
GGAAGGGCTAATTCACTCCCAACGAAGACAAGATCTGCTTTTTGCTTGTACTGGGTCTCTCTGGTTAGAC
CAGATCTGAGCCTGGGAGCTCTCTGGCTAACTAGGGAACCCACTGCTTAAGCCTCAATAAAGCTTGCCTT
GAGTGCTTCAAGTAGTGTGTGCCCGTCTGTTGTGTGACTCTGGTAACTAGAGATCCCTCAGACCCTTTTA
GTCAGTGTGGAAAATCTCTAGCAGGGCCCGTTTAAACCCGCTGATCAGCCTCGACTGTGCCTTCTAGTTG
CCAGCCATCTGTTGTTTGCCCCTCCCCCGTGCCTTCCTTGACCCTGGAAGGTGCCACTCCCACTGTCCTT
TCCTAATAAAATGAGGAAATTGCATCGCATTGTCTGAGTAGGTGTCATTCTATTCTGGGGGGTGGGGTGG
GGCAGGACAGCAAGGGGGAGGATTGGGAAGACAATAGCAGGCATGCTGGGGATGCGGTGGGCTCTATGGC
TTCTGAGGCGGAAAGAACCAGCTGGGGCTCTAGGGGGTATCCCC
[124 nt withheld, positions 2915-3038]
C
[91 nt withheld, positions 3040-3130]
A
[49 nt withheld, positions 3132-3180]
CCTTTGACGTTGGAGTCCACGTTCTTT
[37 nt withheld, positions 3208-3244]
ACCCTATCTCGGTCTATTCTTTTGATTTATAAGGGATTTTGCCGATTTCGGCCTATTGGTTAAAAAATGA
GCTGATTTAACAAAAATTTAACGCGAATTAATTCTGTGGAATGTGTGTCAGTTAGGGTGTGGAAAGTCCC
CAGGCTCCCCAGCAGGCAGAAGTATGCAAAGCATGCATCTCAATTAGTCAGCAACCAGGTGTGGAAAGTC
CCCAGGCTCCCCAGCAGGCAGAAGTATGCAAAGCATGCATCTCAATTAGTCAGCAACCATAGTCCCGCCC
CTAACTCCGCCCATCCCGCCCCTAACTCCGCCCAGTTCCGCCCATTCTCCGCCCCATGGCTGACTAATTT
TTTTTATTTATGCAGAGGCCGAGGCCGCCTCTGCCTCTGAGCTATTCCAGAAGTAGTGAGGAGGCTTTTT
TGGAGGCCTAGGCTTTTGCAAAAAGCTCCCGGGAGCTTGTATATCCATTTTCGGATCTGATCAGCACGTG
TTGACAATTAATCATCGGCATAGTATATCGGCATAGTATAATACGACAAGGTGAGGAACTAAACCATGGC
CAAGTTGACCAGTGCCGTTCCGGTGCTCACCGCGCGCGACGTCGCCGGAGCGGTCGAGTTCTGGACCGAC
CGGCTCGGGTTCTCCCGGGACTTCGTGGAGGACGACTTCGCCGGTGTGGTCCGGGACGACGTGACCCTGT
TCATCAGCGCGGTCCAGGACCAGGTGGTGCCGGACAACACCCTGGCCTGGGTGTGGGTGCGCGGCCTGGA
CGAGCTGTACGCCGAGTGGTCGGAGGTCGTGTCCACGAACTTCCGGGACGCCTCCGGGCCGGCCATGACC
GAGATCGGCGAGCAGCCGTGGGGGCGGGAGTTCGCCCTGCGCGACCCGGCCGGCAACTGCGTGCACTTCG
TGGCCGAGGAGCAGGACTGACACGTGCTACGAGATTTCGATTCCACCGCCGCCTTCTATGAAAGGTTGGG
CTTCGGAATCGTTTTCCGGGACGCCGGCTGGATGATCCTCCAGCGCGGGGATCTCATGCTGGAGTTCTTC
GCCCACCCCAACTTGTTTATTGCAGCTTATAATGGTTACAAATAAAGCAATAGCATCACAAATTTCACAA
ATAAAGCATTTTTTTCACTGCATTCTAGTTGTGGTTTGTCCAAACTCATCAATGTATCTTATCATGTCTG
TATACCGTCGACCTCTAGCTAGAGCTTGGCGTAATCATGGTCATAGCTGTTTCCTGTGTGAAATTGTTAT
CCGCTCACAATTCCACACAACATACGAGCCGGAAGCATAAAGTGTAAAGCCTGGGGTGCCTAATGAGTGA
GCTAACTCACATTAATTGCGTTGCGCTCACTGCCCGCTTTCCAGTCGGGAAACCTGTCGTGCCAGCTGCA
TTAATGAATCGGCCAACGCGCGGGGAGAGGCGGTTTGCGTATTGGGCGCTCTTCCGCTTCCTCGCTCACT
GACTCGCTGCGCTCGGTCGTTCGGCTGCGGCGAGCGGTATCAGCTCACTCAAAGGCGGTAATACGGTTAT
CCACAGAATCAGGGGATAACGCAGGAAAGAACATGTGAGCAAAAGGCCAGCAAAAGGCCAGGAACCGTAA
AAAGGCCGCGTTGCTGGCGTTTTTCCATAGGCTCCGCCCCCCTGACGAGCATCACAAAAATCGACGCTCA
AGTCAGAGGTGGCGAAACCCGACAGGACTATAAAGATACCAGGCGTTTCCCCCTGGAAGCTCCCTCGTGC
GCTCTCCTGTTCCGACCCTGCCGCTTACCGGATACCTGTCCGCCTTTCTCCCTTCGGGAAGCGTGGCGCT
TTCTCATAGCTCACGCTGTAGGTATCTCAGTTCGGTGTAGGTCGTTCGCTCCAAGCTGGGCTGTGTGCAC
GAACCCCCCGTTCAGCCCGACCGCTGCGCCTTATCCGGTAACTATCGTCTTGAGTCCAACCCGGTAAGAC
ACGACTTATCGCCACTGGCAGCAGCCACTGGTAACAGGATTAGCAGAGCGAGGTATGTAGGCGGTGCTAC
AGAGTTCTTGAAGTGGTGGCCTAACTACGGCTACACTAGAAGAACAGTATTTGGTATCTGCGCTCTGCTG
AAGCCAGTTACCTTCGGAAAAAGAGTTGGTAGCTCTTGATCCGGCAAACAAACCACCGCTGGTAGCGGTG
GTTTTTTTGTTTGCAAGCAGCAGATTACGCGCAGAAAAAAAGGATCTCAAGAAGATCCTTTGATCTTTTC
TACGGGGTCTGACGCTCAGTGGAACGAAAACTCACGTTAAGGGATTTTGGTCATGAGATTATCAAAAAGG
ATCTTCACCTAGATCCTTTTAAATTAAAAATGAAGTTTTAAATCAATCTAAAGTATATATGAGTAAACTT
GGTCTGACAGTTACCAATGCTTAATCAGTGAGGCACCTATCTCAGCGATCTGTCTATTTCGTTCATCCAT
AGTTGCCTGACTCCCCGTCGTGTAGATAACTACGATACGGGAGGGCTTACCATCTGGCCCCAGTGCTGCA
ATGATACCGCGAGACCCACGCTCACCGGCTCCAGATTTATCAGCAATAAACCAGCCAGCCGGAAGGGCCG
AGCGCAGAAGTGGTCCTGCAACTTTATCCGCCTCCATCCAGTCTATTAATTGTTGCCGGGAAGCTAGAGT
AAGTAGTTCGCCAGTTAATAGTTTGCGCAACGTTGTTGCCATTGCTACAGGCATCGTGGTGTCACGCTCG
TCGTTTGGTATGGCTTCATTCAGCTCCGGTTCCCAACGATCAAGGCGAGTTACATGATCCCCCATGTTGT
GCAAAAAAGCGGTTAGCTCCTTCGGTCCTCCGATCGTTGTCAGAAGTAAGTTGGCCGCAGTGTTATCACT
CATGGTTATGGCAGCACTGCATAATTCTCTTACTGTCATGCCATCCGTAAGATGCTTTTCTGTGACTGGT
GAGTACTCAACCAAGTCATTCTGAGAATAGTGTATGCGGCGACCGAGTTGCTCTTGCCCGGCGTCAATAC
GGGATAATACCGCGCCACATAGCAGAACTTTAAAAGTGCTCATCATTGGAAAACGTTCTTCGGGGCGAAA
ACTCTCAAGGATCTTACCGCTGTTGAGATCCAGTTCGATGTAACCCACTCGTGCACCCAACTGATCTTCA
GCATCTTTTACTTTCACCAGCGTTTCTGGGTGAGCAAAAACAGGAAGGCAAAATGCCGCAAAAAAGGGAA
TAAGGGCGACACGGAAATGTTGAATACTCATACTCTTCCTTTTTCAATATTATTGAAGCATTTATCAGGG
TTATTGTCTCATGAGCGGATACATATTTGAATGTATTTAGAAAAATAAACAAATAGGGGTTCCGCGCACA
TTTCCCCGAAAAGTGCCACCTGACGTCGACGGATCGGGAGATCTCCCGATCCCCTATGGTGCACTCTCAG
TACAATCTGCTCTGATGCCGCATAGTTAAGCCAGTATCTGCTCCCTGCTTGTGTGTTGGAGGTCGCTGAG
TAGTGCGCGAGCAAAATTTAAGCTACAACAAGGCAAGGCTTGACCGACAATTGCATGAAGAATCTGCTTA
GGGTTAGGCGTTTTGCGCTGCTTCGCGATGTACGGGCCAGATATACGCGTTGACATTGATTATTGACTAG
TTATTAATAGTAATCAATTACGGGGTCATTAGTTCATAGCCCATATATGGAGTTCCGCGTTACATAACTT
ACGGTAAATGGCCCGCCTGGCTGACCGCCCAACGACCCCCGCCCATTGACGTCAATAATGACGTATGTTC
CCATAGTAACGCCAATAGGGACTTTCCATTGACGTCAATGGGTGGAGTATTTACGGTAAACTGCCCACTT
GGCAGTACATCAAGTGTATCATATGCCAAGTACGCCCCCTATTGACGTCAATGACGGTAAATGGCCCGCC
TGGCATTATGCCCAGTACATGACCTTATGGGACTTTCCTACTTGGCAGTACATCTACGTATTAGTCATCG
CTATTACCATGGTGATGCGGTTTTGGCAGTACATCAATGGGCGTGGATAGCGGTTTGACTCACGGGGATT
TCCAAGTCTCCACCCCATTGACGTCAATGGGAGTTTGTTTTGGCACCAAAATCAACGGGACTTTCCAAAA
TGTCGTAACAACTCCGCCCCATTGACGCAAATGGGCGGTAGGCGTGTACGGTGGGAGGTCTATATAAGCA
GCGCGTTTTGCCTGTACTGGGTCTCTCTGGTTAGACCAGATCTGAGCCTGGGAGCTCTCTGGCTAACTAG
GGAACCCACTGCTTAAGCCTCAATAAAGCTTGCCTTGAGTGCTTCAAGTAGTGTGTGCCCGTCTGTTGTG
TGACTCTGGTAACTAGAGATCCCTCAGACCCTTTTAGTCAGTGTGGAAAATCTCTAGCAGTGGCGCCCGA
ACAGGGACTTGAAAGCGAAAGGGAAACCAGAGGAGCTCTCTCGACGCAGGACTCGGCTTGCTGAAGCGCG
CACGGCAAGAGGCGAGGGGCGGCGACTGGTGAGTACGCCAAAAATTTTGACTAGCGGAGGCTAGAAGGAG
AGAGATGGGTGCGAGAGCGTCAGTATTAAGCGGGGGAGAATTAGATCGCGATGGGAAAAAATTCGGTTAA
GGCCAGGGGGAAAGAAAAAATATAAATTAAAACATATAGTATGGGCAAGCAGGGAGCTAGAACGATTCGC
AGTTAATCCTGGCCTGTTAGAAACATCAGAAGGCTGTAGACAAATACTGGGACAGCTACAACCATCCCTT
CAGACAGGATCAGAAGAACTTAGATCATTATATAATACAGTAGCAACCCTCTATTGTGTGCATCAAAGGA
TAGAGATAAAAGACACCAAGGAAGCTTTAGACAAGATAGAGGAAGAGCAAAACAAAAGTAAGACCACCGC
ACAGCAAGCGGCCGCTGATCTTCAGACCTGGAGGAGGAGATATGAGGGACAATTGGAGAAGTGAATTATA
TAAATATAAAGTAGTAAAAATTGAACCATTAGGAGTAGCACCCACCAAGGCAAAGAGAAGAGTGGTGCAG
AGAGAAAAAAGAGCAGTGGGAATAGGAGCTTTGTTCCTTGGGTTCTTGGGAGCAGCAGGAAGCACTATGG
GCGCAGCGTCAATGACGCTGACGGTACAGGCCAGACAATTATTGTCTGGTATAGTGCAGCAGCAGAACAA
TTTGCTGAGGGCTATTGAGGCGCAACAGCATCTGTTGCAACTCACAGTCTGGGGCATCAAGCAGCTCCAG
GCAAGAATCCTGGCTGTGGAAAGATACCTAAAGGATCAACAGCTCCTGGGGATTTGGGGTTGCTCTGGAA
AACTCATTTGCACCACTGCTGTGCCTTGGAATGCTAGTTGGAGTAATAAATCTCTGGAACAGATTTGGAA
TCACACGACCTGGATGGAGTGGGACAGAGAAATTAACAATTACACAAGCTTAATACACTCCTTAATTGAA
GAATCGCAAAACCAGCAAGAAAAGAATGAACAAGAATTATTGGAATTAGATAAATGGGCAAGTTTGTGGA
ATTGGTTTAACATAACAAATTGGCTGTGGTATATAAAATTATTCATAATGATAGTAGGAGGCTTGGTAGG
TTTAAGAATAGTTTTTGCTGTACTTTCTATAGTGAATAGAGTTAGGCAGGGATATT
